Addgene plasmid #123903: MTK234_010
Purpose: Encodes the spCas9 pTRE gRNA expression cassette as a type 234 part to be used in the MTK system
Depositing lab: Hana El-Samad. Depositing organization: University of California, San Francisco (UCSF). Publication: A Toolkit for Rapid Modular Construction of Biological Circuits in Mammalian Cells. Fonseca JP, Bonny AR, Kumar GR, Ng AH, Town J, Wu QC, Aslankoohi E, Chen SY, Dods G, Harrigan P, Osimiri LC, Kistler AL, El-Samad H. ACS Synth Biol. 2019 Nov 15;8(11):2593-2606. doi: 10.1021/acssynbio.9b00322. Epub 2019 Nov 5. PubMed 31686495.
Backbone
  Vector backbone: MTK0_027
  Vector type: Mammalian Expression
Growth in bacteria
  Bacterial resistance: Chloramphenicol, 25 μg/mL
  Growth temperature: 37°C
  Growth strain: DH5alpha
  Copy number: Unknown
Gene/Insert
  Gene/Insert name: TetO-sgRNA
  Cloning method: Restriction Enzyme; 5′ cloning site unknown (unknown if destroyed); 3′ cloning site unknown (unknown if destroyed)
Terms and licenses: Academic/Nonprofit Terms; Industry Terms: Not Available to Industry
Depositor comments: Type 234 parts are coupled promoter-coding sequence-terminator such as guide RNA cassettes, GFP dropouts in the MTK Please visit https://www.biorxiv.org/content/10.1101/506188v2 for BioRxiv preprint
How to cite: MTK234_010 was a gift from Hana El-Samad (Addgene plasmid # 123903 ; http://n2t.net/addgene:123903 ; RRID:Addgene_123903)
