[The description below was written by a language model from this plasmid's Addgene catalogue record and pLannotate feature annotations shown in this document.]
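Description:
MTK234_010 is a small (about 2.1 kb) part plasmid from the Mammalian Toolkit (MTK), a modular hierarchical cloning system for building genetic circuits in mammalian cells. It is built on the MTK0_027 part-entry backbone and is maintained in E. coli through a high-copy ColE1/pUC-type origin of replication. Selection is with chloramphenicol, conferred by the cat gene and its native promoter, and a lambda t0 terminator lies between the insert region and the cat gene. Although catalogued as a mammalian expression vector, the plasmid carries no mammalian selection marker or viral elements. It serves as a storage and donor vector for one toolkit part rather than as a finished expression construct.

The insert, TetO-sgRNA, is a guide RNA expression cassette for Streptococcus pyogenes Cas9, described in the record as targeting pTRE. In the MTK scheme a "type 234" part spans the promoter, coding sequence and terminator positions as a single coupled unit, a format used for guide RNA cassettes and GFP dropouts. The automated annotation detects a tracrRNA-derived fragment, consistent with the sgRNA scaffold, immediately preceded by a short 21-nt match to the tight TRE promoter. That match most plausibly represents the tet operator-directed spacer rather than a functional promoter. A loxP site is also annotated upstream of the cassette, but its role is not explained in the record. The promoter driving the guide RNA is neither annotated nor stated. Typical use would be assembly into a transcriptional unit and then multi-gene MTK vectors, to direct Cas9 or Cas9-derived proteins to TRE/TetO sequences in engineered circuits.
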