Features (pLannotate 1.2.2; 7 found; start..end, strand, type, name):
    127..715     +  rep_origin     ori: high-copy-number ColE1/pMB1/pBR322/pUC origin of replication
   1024..1057    +  protein_bind   loxP: Cre-mediated recombination occurs in the 8-bp core sequence (GCATACAT). Cre recombinase
   1144..1164    -  promoter       tight TRE promoter (fragment): Tet-responsive promoter PTight, consisting of seven tet operator sequences followed by the minimal CMV promoter
   1182..1249    +  misc_RNA       tracrRNA (fragment): trans-activating CRISPR RNA for the Streptococcus pyogenes CRISPR/Cas9 system
   1274..1308    -  terminator     lambda t0 terminator: minimal transcription terminator from phage lambda (Scholtissek and Grosse, 1987)
   1382..2038    -  CDS            cat: CAT_ECOLX - Experimental evidence at protein level: Swiss-Prot protein existence level 1. This enzyme is an effector of chloramphenicol resistance in bacteria. From Escherichia coli. This protein is used as a marker in many commonly used cloning vectors, such as pACYC184.
   2039..43      -  promoter       cat promoter (across the origin): promoter of the E. coli cat gene encoding chloramphenicol acetyltransferase
>Addgene plasmid #123903 | MTK234_010 | addgene full sequence | sequence record 250040 | Addgene NGS Result
GATCTTATTTCATTATGGTGAAAGTTGGAACCTCTTACGTGCCCGATCAATCATGACCAAAATCCCTTAA
CGTGAGTTTTCGTTCCACTGAGCGTCAGACCCCGTAGAAAAGATCAAAGGATCTTCTTGAGATCCTTTTT
TTCTGCGCGTAATCTGCTGCTTGCAAACAAAAAAACCACCGCTACCAGCGGTGGTTTGTTTGCCGGATCA
AGAGCTACCAACTCTTTTTCCGAAGGTAACTGGCTTCAGCAGAGCGCAGATACCAAATACTGTTCTTCTA
GTGTAGCCGTAGTTAGGCCACCACTTCAAGAACTCTGTAGCACCGCCTACATACCTCGCTCTGCTAATCC
TGTTACCAGTGGCTGCTGCCAGTGGCGATAAGTCGTGTCTTACCGGGTTGGACTCAAGACGATAGTTACC
GGATAAGGCGCAGCGGTCGGGCTGAACGGGGGGTTCGTGCACACAGCCCAGCTTGGAGCGAACGACCTAC
ACCGAACTGAGATACCTACAGCGTGAGCTATGAGAAAGCGCCACGCTTCCCGAAGGGAGAAAGGCGGACA
GGTATCCGGTAAGCGGCAGGGTCGGAACAGGAGAGCGCACGAGGGAGCTTCCAGGGGGAAACGCCTGGTA
TCTTTATAGTCCTGTCGGGTTTCGCCACCTCTGACTTGAGCGTCGATTTTTGTGATGCTCGTCAGGGGGG
CGGAGCCTATGGAAAAACGCCAGCAACGCGGCCTTTTTACGGTTCCTGGCCTTTTGCTGGCCTTTTGCTC
ACATGTTCTTTCCTGCGTTATCCCCTGATTCTGTGGATAACCGTAGTCGGTCTCAAACGGATCCGACGCG
CCATCTCTAGGCCCGCGCCGGCCCCCTCGCACGGACTTGTGGGAGAAGCTCGGCTACTCCCCTGCCCCGG
TTAATTTGCATATAATATTTCCTAGTAACTATAGAGGCTTAATGTGCGATAAAAGACAGATAATCTGTTC
TTTTTAATACTAGCTACATTTTACATGATAGGCTTGGATTTCTATAACTTCGTATAGCATACATTATACG
AAGTTATAAACAGCACAAAAGGAAACTCACCCTAACTGTAAAGTAATTGTGTGTTTTGAGACTATAAGTA
TCCCTTGGAGAACCACCTTGTTGTACGTTCTCTATCACTGATAGTTTAAGAGCTAAGCTGGAAACAGCAT
AGCAAGTTTAAATAAGGCTAGTCCGTTATCAACTTGAAAAAGTGGCACCGAGTCGGTGCTTTTTTTGCTG
TGAGACCAGACCAATAAAAAACGCCCGGCGGCAACCGAGCGTTCTGAACAAATCCAGATGGAGTTCTGAG
GTCATTACTGGATCTATCAACAGGAGTCCAAGCGAGCTCGATATCAAATTACGCCCCGCCCTGCCACTCA
TCGCAGTACTGTTGTAATTCATTAAGCATTCTGCCGACATGGAAGCCATCACAAACGGCATGATGAACCT
GAATCGCCAGCGGCATCAGCACCTTGTCGCCTTGCGTATAATATTTGCCCATGGTGAAAACGGGGGCGAA
GAAGTTGTCCATATTGGCCACGTTTAAATCAAAACTGGTGAAACTCACCCAGGGATTGGCTGAAACGAAA
AACATATTCTCAATAAACCCTTTAGGGAAATAGGCCAGGTTTTCACCGTAACACGCCACATCTTGCGAAT
ATATGTGTAGAAACTGCCGGAAATCGTCGTGGTATTCACTCCAGAGCGATGAAAACGTTTCAGTTTGCTC
ATGGAAAACGGTGTAACAAGGGTGAACACTATCCCATATCACCAGCTCACCGTCTTTCATTGCCATACGA
AATTCCGGATGAGCATTCATCAGGCGGGCAAGAATGTGAATAAAGGCCGGATAAAACTTGTGCTTATTTT
TCTTTACGGTCTTTAAAAAGGCCGTAATATCCAGCTGAACGGTCTGGTTATAGGTACATTGAGCAACTGA
CTGAAATGCCTCAAAATGTTCTTTACGATGCCATTGGGATATATCAACGGTGGTATATCCAGTGATTTTT
TTCTCCATTTTAGCTTCCTTAGCTCCTGAAAATCTCGATAACTCAAAAAATACGCCCGGTAGT
